Addgene plasmid #15366: F-Cdk8
Depositing lab: Joan Conaway & Ronald Conaway. Depositing organization: Stowers Institute for Medical Research. Publication: The mammalian Mediator complex and its role in transcriptional regulation. Conaway RC, Sato S, Tomomori-Sato C, Yao T, Conaway JW. Trends Biochem Sci. 2005 May . 30(5):250-5. 10.1016/j.tibs.2005.03.002 PubMed 15896743.
Backbone
  Vector backbone: pcDNA3.1 N-FLAG/Hyg
  Backbone manufacturer: Invitrogen, modified at Conaway lab
  Backbone size w/o insert (bp): 5600
  Vector type: Mammalian Expression
  Selectable markers: Hygromycin
Growth in bacteria
  Bacterial resistance: Ampicillin, 100 μg/mL
  Growth temperature: 37°C
  Growth strain: DH5alpha
  Copy number: High Copy
Gene/Insert
  Gene/Insert name: CDK8 (alt name: cyclin-dependent kinase 8)
  Species: H. sapiens (human)
  Insert size (bp): 1395
  Mutation: N/A
  GenBank ID: NM_001260
  Entrez Gene: CDK8 (a.k.a. IDDHBA, K35)
  Tag / fusion protein: FLAG (N terminal on backbone)
  Cloning method: Restriction Enzyme; 5′ cloning site XhoI (not destroyed); 3′ cloning site BamHI (destroyed during cloning)
  Sequencing primers: 5′ T7; 3′ BGH reverse
Terms and licenses: Academic/Nonprofit Terms; Industry Terms: Not Available to Industry
How to cite: F-Cdk8 was a gift from Joan Conaway & Ronald Conaway (Addgene plasmid # 15366 ; http://n2t.net/addgene:15366 ; RRID:Addgene_15366)
