[The description below was written by a language model from this plasmid's Addgene catalogue record and the feature table of its GenBank file.]
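Description:
F-Cdk8 is a mammalian expression plasmid carrying human cyclin-dependent kinase 8 (CDK8) with an N-terminal FLAG tag. It is built on a laboratory-modified pcDNA3.1 backbone (pcDNA3.1 N-FLAG/Hyg) in which the FLAG coding sequence is part of the vector. The full construct is 6,959 bp. In E. coli it replicates as a high-copy plasmid from a ColE1/pUC-type origin and is selected through the beta-lactamase (ampicillin resistance) gene. An f1 phage origin is also present, which permits single-stranded DNA production.

The roughly 1.4 kb CDK8 cDNA, recorded as unmutated, was inserted by restriction cloning between XhoI (retained) and BamHI (destroyed) sites. The feature table does not annotate the CDK8 coding sequence itself, but the unannotated interval between the FLAG tag and the bovine growth hormone polyadenylation signal matches its expected position and size. Transcription is driven by the human cytomegalovirus immediate early enhancer and promoter and is terminated by the bGH poly(A) signal. A T7 promoter lies just upstream of the tag; it serves as a sequencing primer site and could support in vitro transcription. The annotated FLAG epitope includes an enterokinase cleavage site.

A separate cassette places the hygromycin resistance gene under the SV40 early promoter/enhancer with an SV40 poly(A) signal, so stably transfected mammalian cells can be selected. The embedded SV40 origin allows episomal replication in cells expressing large T antigen. The associated publication concerns the mammalian Mediator complex. The plasmid is therefore suited to expressing epitope-tagged CDK8 for detection or anti-FLAG affinity purification of the kinase and its associated proteins, although the record does not state a specific application.
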