LOCUS       Exported 6959 bp ds-DNA circular SYN 12-MAY-2021
DEFINITION  synthetic circular DNA
ACCESSION   .
VERSION     .
KEYWORDS    F-Cdk8
SOURCE      synthetic DNA construct
  ORGANISM  synthetic DNA construct
REFERENCE   1 (bases 1 to 6959)
  AUTHORS   Conaway RC, Sato S, Tomomori-Sato C, Yao T, Conaway JW
  TITLE     The mammalian Mediator complex and its role in transcriptional
            regulation.
  JOURNAL   Trends Biochem Sci. 2005 May . 30(5):250-5.
  PUBMED    15896743
REFERENCE   2 (bases 1 to 6959)
  AUTHORS   .
  TITLE     Direct Submission
  JOURNAL   Exported May 12, 2021 from SnapGene Server 1.1.58
            http://www.snapgene.com
FEATURES             Location/Qualifiers
     source          1..6959
                     /organism="synthetic DNA construct"
                     /mol_type="other DNA"
     primer_bind     complement(44..63)
                     /label=pRS-marker
                     /note="pRS vectors, use to sequence yeast selectable
                     marker"
     enhancer        235..614
                     /label=CMV enhancer
                     /note="human cytomegalovirus immediate early enhancer"
     promoter        615..818
                     /label=CMV promoter
                     /note="human cytomegalovirus (CMV) immediate early
                     promoter"
     primer_bind     769..789
                     /label=CMV-F
                     /note="Human CMV immediate early promoter, forward primer"
     primer_bind     863..882
                     /label=T7
                     /note="T7 promoter, forward primer"
     promoter        863..881
                     /label=T7 promoter
                     /note="promoter for bacteriophage T7 RNA polymerase"
     CDS             907..930
                     /codon_start=1
                     /product="FLAG(R) epitope tag, followed by an enterokinase
                     cleavage site"
                     /label=FLAG
                     /translation="DYKDDDDK"
     primer_bind     complement(2381..2398)
                     /label=BGH-rev
                     /note="Bovine growth hormone terminator, reverse primer.
                     Also called BGH reverse"
     polyA_signal    2387..2611
                     /label=bGH poly(A) signal
                     /note="bovine growth hormone polyadenylation signal"
     rep_origin      2657..3085
                     /direction=RIGHT
                     /label=f1 ori
                     /note="f1 bacteriophage origin of replication; arrow
                     indicates direction of (+) strand synthesis"
     primer_bind     complement(2744..2763)
                     /label=F1ori-R
                     /note="F1 origin, reverse primer"
     primer_bind     2954..2975
                     /label=F1ori-F
                     /note="F1 origin, forward primer"
     primer_bind     complement(3094..3114)
                     /label=pBABE 3'
                     /note="SV40 enhancer, reverse primer for pBABE vectors"
     promoter        3099..3428
                     /label=SV40 promoter
                     /note="SV40 enhancer and early promoter"
     rep_origin      3279..3414
                     /label=SV40 ori
                     /note="SV40 origin of replication"
     primer_bind     3341..3360
                     /label=SV40pro-F
                     /note="SV40 promoter/origin, forward primer"
     CDS             3477..4502
                     /codon_start=1
                     /gene="aph(4)-Ia"
                     /product="aminoglycoside phosphotransferase from E. coli"
                     /label=HygR
                     /note="confers resistance to hygromycin"
                     /translation="MKKPELTATSVEKFLIEKFDSVSDLMQLSEGEESRAFSFDVGGRG
                     YVLRVNSCADGFYKDRYVYRHFASAALPIPEVLDIGEFSESLTYCISRRAQGVTLQDLP
                     ETELPAVLQPVAEAMDAIAAADLSQTSGFGPFGPQGIGQYTTWRDFICAIADPHVYHWQ
                     TVMDDTVSASVAQALDELMLWAEDCPEVRHLVHADFGSNNVLTDNGRITAVIDWSEAMF
                     GDSQYEVANIFFWRPWLACMEQQTRYFERRHPELAGSPRLRAYMLRIGLDQLYQSLVDG
                     NFDDAAWAQGRCDAIVRSGAGTVGRTQIARRSAAVWTDGCVEVLADSGNRRPSTRPRAK
                     E"
     polyA_signal    4632..4753
                     /label=SV40 poly(A) signal
                     /note="SV40 polyadenylation signal"
     primer_bind     complement(4669..4688)
                     /label=SV40pA-R
                     /note="SV40 polyA, reverse primer"
     primer_bind     4723..4742
                     /label=EBV-rev
                     /note="SV40 polyA terminator, reverse primer"
     primer_bind     complement(4802..4818)
                     /label=M13 rev
                     /note="common sequencing primer, one of multiple similar
                     variants"
     primer_bind     complement(4802..4818)
                     /label=M13 Reverse
                     /note="In lacZ gene. Also called M13-rev"
     primer_bind     complement(4815..4837)
                     /label=M13/pUC Reverse
                     /note="In lacZ gene"
     protein_bind    4826..4842
                     /label=lac operator
                     /bound_moiety="lac repressor encoded by lacI"
                     /note="The lac repressor binds to the lac operator to
                     inhibit transcription in E. coli. This inhibition can be
                     relieved by adding lactose or
                     isopropyl-beta-D-thiogalactopyranoside (IPTG)."
     promoter        complement(4850..4880)
                     /label=lac promoter
                     /note="promoter for the E. coli lac operon"
     protein_bind    4895..4916
                     /label=CAP binding site
                     /bound_moiety="E. coli catabolite activator protein"
                     /note="CAP binding activates transcription in the presence
                     of cAMP."
     primer_bind     complement(5033..5050)
                     /label=L4440
                     /note="L4440 vector, forward primer"
     rep_origin      complement(5204..5792)
                     /direction=LEFT
                     /label=ori
                     /note="high-copy-number ColE1/pMB1/pBR322/pUC origin of
                     replication"
     primer_bind     complement(5284..5303)
                     /label=pBR322ori-F
                     /note="pBR322 origin, forward primer"
     CDS             complement(5963..6823)
                     /codon_start=1
                     /gene="bla"
                     /product="beta-lactamase"
                     /label=AmpR
                     /note="confers resistance to ampicillin, carbenicillin, and
                     related antibiotics"
                     /translation="MSIQHFRVALIPFFAAFCLPVFAHPETLVKVKDAEDQLGARVGYI
                     ELDLNSGKILESFRPEERFPMMSTFKVLLCGAVLSRIDAGQEQLGRRIHYSQNDLVEYS
                     PVTEKHLTDGMTVRELCSAAITMSDNTAANLLLTTIGGPKELTAFLHNMGDHVTRLDRW
                     EPELNEAIPNDERDTTMPVAMATTLRKLLTGELLTLASRQQLIDWMEADKVAGPLLRSA
                     LPAGWFIADKSGAGERGSRGIIAALGPDGKPSRIVVIYTTGSQATMDERNRQIAEIGAS
                     LIKHW"
     primer_bind     6586..6605
                     /label=Amp-R
                     /note="Ampicillin resistance gene, reverse primer"
     promoter        complement(6824..6928)
                     /gene="bla"
                     /label=AmpR promoter
ORIGIN
        1 gacggatcgg gagatctccc gatcccctat ggtgcactct cagtacaatc tgctctgatg
       61 ccgcatagtt aagccagtat ctgctccctg cttgtgtgtt ggaggtcgct gagtagtgcg
      121 cgagcaaaat ttaagctaca acaaggcaag gcttgaccga caattgcatg aagaatctgc
      181 ttagggttag gcgttttgcg ctgcttcgcg atgtacgggc cagatatacg cgttgacatt
      241 gattattgac tagttattaa tagtaatcaa ttacggggtc attagttcat agcccatata
      301 tggagttccg cgttacataa cttacggtaa atggcccgcc tggctgaccg cccaacgacc
      361 cccgcccatt gacgtcaata atgacgtatg ttcccatagt aacgccaata gggactttcc
      421 attgacgtca atgggtggag tatttacggt aaactgccca cttggcagta catcaagtgt
      481 atcatatgcc aagtacgccc cctattgacg tcaatgacgg taaatggccc gcctggcatt
      541 atgcccagta catgacctta tgggactttc ctacttggca gtacatctac gtattagtca
      601 tcgctattac catggtgatg cggttttggc agtacatcaa tgggcgtgga tagcggtttg
      661 actcacgggg atttccaagt ctccacccca ttgacgtcaa tgggagtttg ttttggcacc
      721 aaaatcaacg ggactttcca aaatgtcgta acaactccgc cccattgacg caaatgggcg
      781 gtaggcgtgt acggtgggag gtctatataa gcagagctct ctggctaact agagaaccca
      841 ctgcttactg gcttatcgaa attaatacga ctcactatag ggagacccaa gctggctagc
      901 atgccagact acaaggacga tgatgacaag ctcgagatgg actatgactt taaagtgaag
      961 ctgagcagcg agcgggagcg ggtcgaggac ctgtttgaat acgagggctg caaagttggc
     1021 cgaggcactt atggtcacgt ctacaaagcc aagaggaaag atgggaagga tgataaagac
     1081 tatgctttaa aacaaataga aggaactggg atctctatgt cggcatgtag agaaatagca
     1141 ttacttcgag agcttaagca tccaaacgtc atttctcttc aaaaggtgtt tctgtctcat
     1201 gctgatagga aggtgtggct tctgtttgac tatgctgaac atgacctctg gcatataatc
     1261 aagtttcaca gagcttctaa agcaaacaag aagccagttc agttacctcg gggaatggtg
     1321 aagtcactat tatatcagat cctagatggt attcactacc tgcatgctaa ctgggtgttg
     1381 cacagagatt tgaaacctgc taatatttta gttatgggtg aaggtcctga gcgaggaaga
     1441 gtaaaaattg ctgacatggg ctttgcccga ttatttaatt cacctttgaa gcctttagca
     1501 gatttggatc cagtggttgt tacattctgg taccgagccc ctgaactact tcttggagca
     1561 aggcattata ccaaagctat tgatatttgg gctatagggt gtatatttgc agaactacta
     1621 acgtcagaac caatatttca ctgtcgacaa gaggacatca aaactagtaa tccttatcac
     1681 catgaccagc tggacagaat attcaatgta atgggatttc ctgcagataa agattgggaa
     1741 gatataaaaa agatgcctga acattcaaca ttaatgaaag atttcagaag aaatacgtat
     1801 accaactgca gccttatcaa gtatatggaa aaacataaag ttaaaccaga tagtaaagca
     1861 ttccacttgc ttcagaagct gcttaccatg gacccaataa agcgaattac ctcagaacag
     1921 gctatgcagg acccctattt cttagaagac ccacttccta catcagacgt ttttgccggt
     1981 tgtcaaatcc cttacccaaa acgagaattt ttaacggaag aagaacctga tgacaaagga
     2041 gacaaaaaga accagcagca gcagcagggc aataaccaca ctaatggaac tggccaccca
     2101 gggaatcaag acagcagtca cacacaggga cccccgttga agaaagtgag agttgttcct
     2161 cctaccacta cctcaggtgg acttatcatg acctcagact atcagcgttc caatccacat
     2221 gctgcctatc ccaaccctgg accaagcaca tcacagccgc agagcagcat gggatactca
     2281 gctacctccc agcagcctcc acagtactca catcagacac atcggtactg aagatccggt
     2341 accgtcgagt ctagagggcc cgtttaaacc cgctgatcag cctcgactgt gccttctagt
     2401 tgccagccat ctgttgtttg cccctccccc gtgccttcct tgaccctgga aggtgccact
     2461 cccactgtcc tttcctaata aaatgaggaa attgcatcgc attgtctgag taggtgtcat
     2521 tctattctgg ggggtggggt ggggcaggac agcaaggggg aggattggga agacaatagc
     2581 aggcatgctg gggatgcggt gggctctatg gcttctgagg cggaaagaac cagctggggc
     2641 tctagggggt atccccnnnn nnnnnnnnnn nnnnnnnnnn nnnnnnnnnn nnnnnnnnnn
     2701 nnnnnnnnnn nnnnnnnnnn nnnnnnnnnn nnnnnnnnnn nnnnnnnnnn nnnnnnnnnn
     2761 nnnnnnnnnn nnnnnnnnnn cnnnnnnnnn nnnnnnnnnn nnnnnnnnnn nnnnnnnnnn
     2821 nnnnnnnnnn nnnnnnnnnn nnnnnnnnnn nnnnnnnnnn nnnnnnnnnn nnannnnnnn
     2881 nnnnnnnnnn nnnnnnnnnn nnnnnnnnnn nnnnnnnnnn nncctttgac gttggagtcc
     2941 acgttcttta atagtggact cttgttccaa actggaacaa cactcaaccc tatctcggtc
     3001 tattcttttg atttataagg gattttgccg atttcggcct attggttaaa aaatgagctg
     3061 atttaacaaa aatttaacgc gaattaattc tgtggaatgt gtgtcagtta gggtgtggaa
     3121 agtccccagg ctccccagca ggcagaagta tgcaaagcat gcatctcaat tagtcagcaa
     3181 ccaggtgtgg aaagtcccca ggctccccag caggcagaag tatgcaaagc atgcatctca
     3241 attagtcagc aaccatagtc ccgcccctaa ctccgcccat cccgccccta actccgccca
     3301 gttccgccca ttctccgccc catggctgac taattttttt tatttatgca gaggccgagg
     3361 ccgcctctgc ctctgagcta ttccagaagt agtgaggagg cttttttgga ggcctaggct
     3421 tttgcaaaaa gctcccggga gcttgtatat ccattttcgg atctgatcag cacgtgatga
     3481 aaaagcctga actcaccgcg acgtctgtcg agaagtttct gatcgaaaag ttcgacagcg
     3541 tctccgacct gatgcagctc tcggagggcg aagaatctcg tgctttcagc ttcgatgtag
     3601 gagggcgtgg atatgtcctg cgggtaaata gctgcgccga tggtttctac aaagatcgtt
     3661 atgtttatcg gcactttgca tcggccgcgc tcccgattcc ggaagtgctt gacattgggg
     3721 aattcagcga gagcctgacc tattgcatct cccgccgtgc acagggtgtc acgttgcaag
     3781 acctgcctga aaccgaactg cccgctgttc tgcagccggt cgcggaggcc atggatgcga
     3841 tcgctgcggc cgatcttagc cagacgagcg ggttcggccc attcggaccg caaggaatcg
     3901 gtcaatacac tacatggcgt gatttcatat gcgcgattgc tgatccccat gtgtatcact
     3961 ggcaaactgt gatggacgac accgtcagtg cgtccgtcgc gcaggctctc gatgagctga
     4021 tgctttgggc cgaggactgc cccgaagtcc ggcacctcgt gcacgcggat ttcggctcca
     4081 acaatgtcct gacggacaat ggccgcataa cagcggtcat tgactggagc gaggcgatgt
     4141 tcggggattc ccaatacgag gtcgccaaca tcttcttctg gaggccgtgg ttggcttgta
     4201 tggagcagca gacgcgctac ttcgagcgga ggcatccgga gcttgcagga tcgccgcggc
     4261 tccgggcgta tatgctccgc attggtcttg accaactcta tcagagcttg gttgacggca
     4321 atttcgatga tgcagcttgg gcgcagggtc gatgcgacgc aatcgtccga tccggagccg
     4381 ggactgtcgg gcgtacacaa atcgcccgca gaagcgcggc cgtctggacc gatggctgtg
     4441 tagaagtact cgccgatagt ggaaaccgac gccccagcac tcgtccgagg gcaaaggaat
     4501 agcacgtgct acgagatttc gattccaccg ccgccttcta tgaaaggttg ggcttcggaa
     4561 tcgttttccg ggacgccggc tggatgatcc tccagcgcgg ggatctcatg ctggagttct
     4621 tcgcccaccc caacttgttt attgcagctt ataatggtta caaataaagc aatagcatca
     4681 caaatttcac aaataaagca tttttttcac tgcattctag ttgtggtttg tccaaactca
     4741 tcaatgtatc ttatcatgtc tgtataccgt cgacctctag ctagagcttg gcgtaatcat
     4801 ggtcatagct gtttcctgtg tgaaattgtt atccgctcac aattccacac aacatacgag
     4861 ccggaagcat aaagtgtaaa gcctggggtg cctaatgagt gagctaactc acattaattg
     4921 cgttgcgctc actgcccgct ttccagtcgg gaaacctgtc gtgccagctg cattaatgaa
     4981 tcggccaacg cgcggggaga ggcggtttgc gtattgggcg ctcttccgct tcctcgctca
     5041 ctgactcgct gcgctcggtc gttcggctgc ggcgagcggt atcagctcac tcaaaggcgg
     5101 taatacggtt atccacagaa tcaggggata acgcaggaaa gaacatgtga gcaaaaggcc
     5161 agcaaaaggc caggaaccgt aaaaaggccg cgttgctggc gtttttccat aggctccgcc
     5221 cccctgacga gcatcacaaa aatcgacgct caagtcagag gtggcgaaac ccgacaggac
     5281 tataaagata ccaggcgttt ccccctggaa gctccctcgt gcgctctcct gttccgaccc
     5341 tgccgcttac cggatacctg tccgcctttc tcccttcggg aagcgtggcg ctttctcata
     5401 gctcacgctg taggtatctc agttcggtgt aggtcgttcg ctccaagctg ggctgtgtgc
     5461 acgaaccccc cgttcagccc gaccgctgcg ccttatccgg taactatcgt cttgagtcca
     5521 acccggtaag acacgactta tcgccactgg cagcagccac tggtaacagg attagcagag
     5581 cgaggtatgt aggcggtgct acagagttct tgaagtggtg gcctaactac ggctacacta
     5641 gaagaacagt atttggtatc tgcgctctgc tgaagccagt taccttcgga aaaagagttg
     5701 gtagctcttg atccggcaaa caaaccaccg ctggtagcgg tggttttttt gtttgcaagc
     5761 agcagattac gcgcagaaaa aaaggatctc aagaagatcc tttgatcttt tctacggggt
     5821 ctgacgctca gtggaacgaa aactcacgtt aagggatttt ggtcatgaga ttatcaaaaa
     5881 ggatcttcac ctagatcctt ttaaattaaa aatgaagttt taaatcaatc taaagtatat
     5941 atgagtaaac ttggtctgac agttaccaat gcttaatcag tgaggcacct atctcagcga
     6001 tctgtctatt tcgttcatcc atagttgcct gactccccgt cgtgtagata actacgatac
     6061 gggagggctt accatctggc cccagtgctg caatgatacc gcgagaccca cgctcaccgg
     6121 ctccagattt atcagcaata aaccagccag ccggaagggc cgagcgcaga agtggtcctg
     6181 caactttatc cgcctccatc cagtctatta attgttgccg ggaagctaga gtaagtagtt
     6241 cgccagttaa tagtttgcgc aacgttgttg ccattgctac aggcatcgtg gtgtcacgct
     6301 cgtcgtttgg tatggcttca ttcagctccg gttcccaacg atcaaggcga gttacatgat
     6361 cccccatgtt gtgcaaaaaa gcggttagct ccttcggtcc tccgatcgtt gtcagaagta
     6421 agttggccgc agtgttatca ctcatggtta tggcagcact gcataattct cttactgtca
     6481 tgccatccgt aagatgcttt tctgtgactg gtgagtactc aaccaagtca ttctgagaat
     6541 agtgtatgcg gcgaccgagt tgctcttgcc cggcgtcaat acgggataat accgcgccac
     6601 atagcagaac tttaaaagtg ctcatcattg gaaaacgttc ttcggggcga aaactctcaa
     6661 ggatcttacc gctgttgaga tccagttcga tgtaacccac tcgtgcaccc aactgatctt
     6721 cagcatcttt tactttcacc agcgtttctg ggtgagcaaa aacaggaagg caaaatgccg
     6781 caaaaaaggg aataagggcg acacggaaat gttgaatact catactcttc ctttttcaat
     6841 attattgaag catttatcag ggttattgtc tcatgagcgg atacatattt gaatgtattt
     6901 agaaaaataa acaaataggg gttccgcgca catttccccg aaaagtgcca cctgacgtc
//
