>Addgene plasmid #15366 | F-Cdk8 | depositor partial sequence | sequence record 8263 | Author sequence
ATGGACTATGACTTTAAAGTGAAGCTGAGCAGCGAGCGGGAGCGGGTCGAGGACCTGTTTGAATACGAGG
GCTGCAAAGTTGGCCGAGGCACTTATGGTCACGTCTACAAAGCCAAGAGGAAAGATGGGAAGGATGATAA
AGACTATGCTTTAAAACAAATAGAAGGAACTGGGATCTCTATGTCGGCATGTAGAGAAATAGCATTACTT
CGAGAGCTTAAGCATCCAAACGTCATTTCTCTTCAAAAGGTGTTTCTGTCTCATGCTGATAGGAAGGTGT
GGCTTCTGTTTGACTATGCTGAACATGACCTCTGGCATATAATCAAGTTTCACAGAGCTTCTAAAGCAAA
CAAGAAGCCAGTTCAGTTACCTCGGGGAATGGTGAAGTCACTATTATATCAGATCCTAGATGGTATTCAC
TACCTGCATGCTAACTGGGTGTTGCACAGAGATTTGAAACCTGCTAATATTTTAGTTATGGGTGAAGGTC
CTGAGCGAGGAAGAGTAAAAATTGCTGACATGGGCTTTGCCCGATTATTTAATTCACCTTTGAAGCCTTT
AGCAGATTTGGATCCAGTGGTTGTTACATTCTGGTACCGAGCCCCTGAACTACTTCTTGGAGCAAGGCAT
TATACCAAAGCTATTGATATTTGGGCTATAGGGTGTATATTTGCAGAACTACTAACGTCAGAACCAATAT
TTCACTGTCGACAAGAGGACATCAAAACTAGTAATCCTTATCACCATGACCAGCTGGACAGAATATTCAA
TGTAATGGGATTTCCTGCAGATAAAGATTGGGAAGATATAAAAAAGATGCCTGAACATTCAACATTAATG
AAAGATTTCAGAAGAAATACGTATACCAACTGCAGCCTTATCAAGTATATGGAAAAACATAAAGTTAAAC
CAGATAGTAAAGCATTCCACTTGCTTCAGAAGCTGCTTACCATGGACCCAATAAAGCGAATTACCTCAGA
ACAGGCTATGCAGGACCCCTATTTCTTAGAAGACCCACTTCCTACATCAGACGTTTTTGCCGGTTGTCAA
ATCCCTTACCCAAAACGAGAATTTTTAACGGAAGAAGAACCTGATGACAAAGGAGACAAAAAGAACCAGC
AGCAGCAGCAGGGCAATAACCACACTAATGGAACTGGCCACCCAGGGAATCAAGACAGCAGTCACACACA
GGGACCCCCGTTGAAGAAAGTGAGAGTTGTTCCTCCTACCACTACCTCAGGTGGACTTATCATGACCTCA
GACTATCAGCGTTCCAATCCACATGCTGCCTATCCCAACCCTGGACCAAGCACATCACAGCCGCAGAGCA
GCATGGGATACTCAGCTACCTCCCAGCAGCCTCCACAGTACTCACATCAGACACATCGGTACTGA
