>Addgene plasmid #15366 | F-Cdk8 | addgene partial sequence | sequence record 21901 | T7 5'-TAATACGACTCACTATAGGG-3'
GATGATGACAAGCTCGAGATGGACTATGACTTTAAAGTGAAGCTGAGCAGCGAGCGGGAGCGGGTCGAGG
ACCTGTTTGAATACGAGGGCTGCAAAGTTGGCCGAGGCACTTATGGTCACGTCTACAAAGCCAAGAGGAA
AGATGGGAAGGATGATAAAGACTATGCTTTAAAACAAATAGAAGGAACTGGGATCTCTATGTCGGCATGT
AGAGAAATAGCATTACTTCGAGAGCTTAAGCATCCAAACGTCATTTCTCTTCAAAAGGTGTTTCTGTCTC
ATGCTGATAGGAAGGTGTGGCTTCTGTTTGACTATGCTGAACATGACCTCTGGCATATAATCAAGTTTCA
CAGAGCTTCTAAAGCAAACAAGAAGCCAGTTCAGTTACCTCGGGGAATGGTGAAGTCACTATTATATCAG
ATCCTAGATGGTATTCACTACCTGCATGCTAACTGGGTGTTGCACAGAGATTTGAAACCTGCTAATATTT
TAGTTATGGGTGAAGGTCCTGAGCGAGGAAGAGTAAAAATTGCTGACATGGGCTTTGCCCGATTATTTAA
TTCACCTTTGAAGCCTTTAGCAGATTTGGATCCAGTGGTTGTTACATTCTGGTACCGAGCCCCTGAACTA
CTTCTTGGAGCAAGGCATTATACCAAAGCTATTGATATTTGGGCTATAGGGTGTATATTTGCAGAACTAC
TAACGTCAGAACCAATATTTCACTGTCGACAAGAGGACATCAAAACTAGTAATCCTTATCACCATGACCA
GCTGG
